Addgene plasmid #140740: FUG-T2A-F241S
Purpose: Lentiviral vector to overexpress the autism-associated PTEN mutation F241S and GFP as two separate proteins
Depositing lab: Bryan Luikart. Depositing organization: Dartmouth College and Medical School. Publication: Nuclear Excluded Autism-Associated Phosphatase and Tensin Homolog Mutations Dysregulate Neuronal Growth. Fricano-Kugler CJ, Getz SA, Williams MR, Zurawel AA, DeSpenza T Jr, Frazel PW, Li M, O'Malley AJ, Moen EL, Luikart BW. Biol Psychiatry. 2018 Aug 15;84(4):265-277. doi: 10.1016/j.biopsych.2017.11.025. Epub 2017 Dec 2. PubMed 29373119.
Backbone
  Vector backbone: FUG-PtenF241S
  Backbone size w/o insert (bp): 9248
  Total vector size (bp): 11246
  Modifications to backbone: The following oligos were annealed and cloned into the BsrG1 site of GFP to generate a T2A linker between the GFP-Pten. GTACAAGGAGGGCAGAGGAAGTCTTCTAACATGCGGTGACGTGGAGGAGAATCCCGGCCCTaA GTACTtAGGGCCGGGATTCTCCTCCACGTCACCGCATGTTAGAAGACTTCCTCTGCCCTCCTT
  Vector type: Mammalian Expression, Lentiviral
Growth in bacteria
  Bacterial resistance: Ampicillin, 100 μg/mL
  Growth temperature: 37°C
  Growth strain: NEB Stable
  Copy number: Low Copy
Gene/Insert
  Gene/Insert name: GFP-T2A-PTENF241S
  Species: H. sapiens (human)
  Insert size (bp): 1998
  Mutation: F241S
  Entrez Gene: PTEN (a.k.a. 10q23del, BZS, CWS1, DEC, GLM2, MHAM, MMAC1, PTEN1, PTENbeta, TEP1)
  Promoter: hUbiC
  Tag / fusion protein: none
  Cloning method: Restriction Enzyme; 5′ cloning site BsrG1 (not destroyed); 3′ cloning site BsrG1 (destroyed during cloning)
  Sequencing primers: 5′ GFP Down; 3′ WRE up
Resource information
  A portion of this plasmid was derived from a plasmid made by: Pten insert from Alonzo Ross
Terms and licenses: Academic/Nonprofit Terms; Industry Terms: Not Available to Industry
How to cite: FUG-T2A-F241S was a gift from Bryan Luikart (Addgene plasmid # 140740 ; http://n2t.net/addgene:140740 ; RRID:Addgene_140740)
