[The description below was written by a language model from this plasmid's Addgene catalogue record and pLannotate feature annotations shown in this document.]
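Description:
FUG-T2A-F241S is an HIV-1-based lentiviral transfer vector for mammalian expression, built to deliver the autism-associated F241S mutant of human PTEN together with GFP. In the viral cassette a human ubiquitin C (hUbiC) promoter drives a single open reading frame in which EGFP comes first, followed by a T2A peptide and then PTEN F241S. The T2A linker was introduced by cloning annealed oligonucleotides into the BsrGI site at the end of GFP in a parental GFP-PTEN fusion vector. Ribosomal skipping at T2A therefore yields GFP and PTEN as two separate proteins rather than a fusion. This lets transduced cells be identified by fluorescence while PTEN carries no GFP fusion (a few linker residues aside), which is relevant for a mutant studied in the context of nuclear exclusion and neuronal growth. A WPRE downstream of PTEN enhances transcript stability and expression.

The lentiviral framework has a CMV enhancer/promoter fused to a truncated 5' LTR, an arrangement that typically allows Tat-independent production of genomic RNA. It is followed by the Ψ packaging signal with a gag fragment, the RRE for Rev-dependent export, and a cPPT/CTS. A truncated 3' LTR followed by a bGH polyadenylation signal closes the cassette. Packaging functions are not encoded and must be supplied in trans.

Outside the LTRs the backbone carries an SV40/EM7-driven bleomycin/Zeocin resistance cassette with an SV40 poly(A), an f1 origin, a ColE1/pUC-type origin, and ampicillin resistance for selection in E. coli. Although that origin type is usually high copy, the catalogue lists the plasmid as low copy and names a recombination-reducing strain for propagation. The total size is about 11.2 kb, of which the GFP-T2A-PTEN insert accounts for roughly 2 kb.
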