Features (pLannotate 1.2.2; 32 found; start..end, strand, type, name):
     31..83      -  misc_feature   bom (fragment): basis of mobility region from pBR322
    238..617     +  enhancer       CMV enhancer: human cytomegalovirus immediate early enhancer
    618..817     +  promoter       CMV promoter: human cytomegalovirus (CMV) immediate early promoter
    834..1014    +  LTR            5' LTR (truncated): truncated 5' long terminal repeat (LTR) from HIV-1
   1061..1186    +  misc_feature   HIV-1 Ψ: packaging signal of human immunodeficiency virus type 1
   1170..1533    +  CDS            HIV-1 gag (fragment): gag protein from human immunodeficiency virus 1; gag
   1679..1912    +  misc_feature   RRE: The Rev response element (RRE) of HIV-1 allows for Rev-dependent mRNA export from the nucleus to the cytoplasm.
   2289..2389    +  CDS            Rev (fragment): human immunodeficiency virus 1 (HIV-1) Rev protein; rev; enhances nuclear export of unspliced and incompletely spliced viral mRNAs
   2439..2556    +  misc_feature   cPPT/CTS: central polypurine tract and central termination sequence of HIV-1
   2648..3859    +  promoter       UbC promoter: human ubiquitin C promoter
   3870..3903    -  misc_feature   MCS (fragment): pUC18/19 multiple cloning site
   3913..4629    +  CDS            EGFP: EGFP is a basic (constitutively fluorescent) green fluorescent protein published in 1996, derived from Aequorea victoria. It is reported to be a rapidly-maturing weak dimer with moderate acid sensitivity.
   4702..5910    +  CDS            PTEN: PTEN_HUMAN - Also known as MMAC1, TEP1. Experimental evidence at protein level: Swiss-Prot protein existence level 1. [Isoform alpha]: Functional kinase, like isoform 1 it antagonizes the PI3K-AKT/PKB signaling pathway. Plays a role in mitochondrial energetic metabolism by promoting COX activity and ATP production, via collaboration with isoform 1 in increasing protein levels of PINK1. From Homo sapiens (Human).
   5914..5938    +  misc_feature   MCS (fragment): pBluescript multiple cloning site
   5938..6526    +  misc_feature   WPRE: woodchuck hepatitis virus posttranscriptional regulatory element
   6463..7044    +  CDS            nef (fragment): NEF_HV1H2 - Experimental evidence at protein level: Swiss-Prot protein existence level 1. Extracellular Nef protein targets CD4(+) T-lymphocytes for apoptosis by interacting with CXCR4 surface receptors. From Human immunodeficiency virus type 1 group M subtype B (isolate HXB2) (HIV-1).
   7051..7231    +  LTR            5' LTR (truncated): truncated 5' long terminal repeat (LTR) from HIV-1
   7263..7487    +  polyA_signal   bGH poly(A) signal: bovine growth hormone polyadenylation signal
   7491..7512    +  promoter       SV40 promoter (fragment): SV40 enhancer and early promoter
   7533..7961    +  rep_origin     f1 ori (sequence partly withheld): f1 bacteriophage origin of replication; arrow indicates direction of (+) strand synthesis
   7975..8304    +  promoter       SV40 promoter: SV40 enhancer and early promoter
   8352..8399    +  promoter       EM7 promoter: synthetic bacterial promoter&nbsp
   8418..8792    +  CDS            BleoR: antibiotic-binding protein; Sh ble from Streptoalloteichus hindustanus; confers resistance to bleomycin, phleomycin, and Zeocin™
   8802..8927    +  CDS            ble (fragment): BLE_KLEPN - Experimental evidence at protein level: Swiss-Prot protein existence level 1. Binding protein with a strong affinity to the bleomycin family of antibiotics. Binds to CL990; an antimitotic-antibiotic compound. From Klebsiella pneumoniae.
   8922..9043    +  polyA_signal   SV40 poly(A) signal: SV40 polyadenylation signal
   9114..9136    -  protein_bind   lac operator (fragment): The lac repressor binds to the lac operator to inhibit transcription in E. coli. This inhibition can be relieved by adding lactose or isopropyl-β-D-thiogalactopyranoside (IPTG). lac repressor encoded by lacI
   9140..9170    -  promoter       lac promoter: promoter for the E. coli lac operon
   9185..9206    -  protein_bind   CAP binding site: CAP binding activates transcription in the presence of cAMP. E. coli catabolite activator protein
   9219..9311    -  CDS            lacI (fragment): lac repressor; lacI; The lac repressor binds to the lac operator to inhibit transcription in E. coli. This inhibition can be relieved by adding lactose or isopropyl-β-D-thiogalactopyranoside (IPTG).
   9494..10082   -  rep_origin     ori: high-copy-number ColE1/pMB1/pBR322/pUC origin of replication
  10253..11113   -  CDS            AmpR: β-lactamase; bla; confers resistance to ampicillin, carbenicillin, and related antibiotics
  11114..11218   -  promoter       AmpR promoter: bla
>Addgene plasmid #140740 | FUG-T2A-F241S | addgene full sequence | sequence record 296118 | Addgene NGS Result
GTCGACGGATCGGGAGATCTCCCGATCCCCTATGGTGCACTCTCAGTACAATCTGCTCTGATGCCGCATA
GTTAAGCCAGTATCTGCTCCCTGCTTGTGTGTTGGAGGTCGCTGAGTAGTGCGCGAGCAAAATTTAAGCT
ACAACAAGGCAAGGCTTGACCGACAATTGCATGAAGAATCTGCTTAGGGTTAGGCGTTTTGCGCTGCTTC
GCGATGTACGGGCCAGATATACGCGTTGACATTGATTATTGACTAGTTATTAATAGTAATCAATTACGGG
GTCATTAGTTCATAGCCCATATATGGAGTTCCGCGTTACATAACTTACGGTAAATGGCCCGCCTGGCTGA
CCGCCCAACGACCCCCGCCCATTGACGTCAATAATGACGTATGTTCCCATAGTAACGCCAATAGGGACTT
TCCATTGACGTCAATGGGTGGAGTATTTACGGTAAACTGCCCACTTGGCAGTACATCAAGTGTATCATAT
GCCAAGTACGCCCCCTATTGACGTCAATGACGGTAAATGGCCCGCCTGGCATTATGCCCAGTACATGACC
TTATGGGACTTTCCTACTTGGCAGTACATCTACGTATTAGTCATCGCTATTACCATGGTGATGCGGTTTT
GGCAGTACATCAATGGGCGTGGATAGCGGTTTGACTCACGGGGATTTCCAAGTCTCCACCCCATTGACGT
CAATGGGAGTTTGTTTTGGCACCAAAATCAACGGGACTTTCCAAAATGTCGTAACAACTCCGCCCCATTG
ACGCAAATGGGCGGTAGGCGTGTACGGTGGGAGGTCTATATAAGCAGCGCGTTTGCCTGTACTGGGTCTC
TCTGGTTAGACCAGATCTGAGCCTGGGAGCTCTCTGGCTAACTAGGGAACCCACTGCTTAAGCCTCAATA
AAGCTTGCCTTGAGTGCTTCAAGTAGTGTGTGCCCGTCTGTTGTGTGACTCTGGTAACTAGAGATCCCTC
AGACCCTTTTAGTCAGTGTGGAAAATCTCTAGCAGTGGCGCCCGAACAGGGACTTGAAAGCGAAAGGGAA
ACCAGAGGAGCTCTCTCGACGCAGGACTCGGCTTGCTGAAGCGCGCACGGCAAGAGGCGAGGGGCGGCGA
CTGGTGAGTACGCCAAAAATTTTGACTAGCGGAGGCTAGAAGGAGAGAGATGGGTGCGAGAGCGTCAGTA
TTAAGCGGGGGAGAATTAGATCGCGATGGGAAAAAATTCGGTTAAGGCCAGGGGGAAAGAAAAAATATAA
ATTAAAACATATAGTATGGGCAAGCAGGGAGCTAGAACGATTCGCAGTTAATCCTGGCCTGTTAGAAACA
TCAGAAGGCTGTAGACAAATACTGGGACAGCTACAACCATCCCTTCAGACAGGATCAGAAGAACTTAGAT
CATTATATAATACAGTAGCAACCCTCTATTGTGTGCATCAAAGGATAGAGATAAAAGACACCAAGGAAGC
TTTAGACAAGATAGAGGAAGAGCAAAACAAAAGTAAGACCACCGCACAGCAAGCGGCCGCTGATCTTCAG
ACCTGGAGGAGGAGATATGAGGGACAATTGGAGAAGTGAATTATATAAATATAAAGTAGTAAAAATTGAA
CCATTAGGAGTAGCACCCACCAAGGCAAAGAGAAGAGTGGTGCAGAGAGAAAAAAGAGCAGTGGGAATAG
GAGCTTTGTTCCTTGGGTTCTTGGGAGCAGCAGGAAGCACTATGGGCGCAGCGTCAATGACGCTGACGGT
ACAGGCCAGACAATTATTGTCTGGTATAGTGCAGCAGCAGAACAATTTGCTGAGGGCTATTGAGGCGCAA
CAGCATCTGTTGCAACTCACAGTCTGGGGCATCAAGCAGCTCCAGGCAAGAATCCTGGCTGTGGAAAGAT
ACCTAAAGGATCAACAGCTCCTGGGGATTTGGGGTTGCTCTGGAAAACTCATTTGCACCACTGCTGTGCC
TTGGAATGCTAGTTGGAGTAATAAATCTCTGGAACAGATTTGGAATCACACGACCTGGATGGAGTGGGAC
AGAGAAATTAACAATTACACAAGCTTAATACACTCCTTAATTGAAGAATCGCAAAACCAGCAAGAAAAGA
ATGAACAAGAATTATTGGAATTAGATAAATGGGCAAGTTTGTGGAATTGGTTTAACATAACAAATTGGCT
GTGGTATATAAAATTATTCATAATGATAGTAGGAGGCTTGGTAGGTTTAAGAATAGTTTTTGCTGTACTT
TCTATAGTGAATAGAGTTAGGCAGGGATATTCACCATTATCGTTTCAGACCCACCTCCCAACCCCGAGGG
GACCCGACAGGCCCGAAGGAATAGAAGAAGAAGGTGGAGAGAGAGACAGAGACAGATCCATTCGATTAGT
GAACGGATCGGCACTGCGTGCGCCAATTCTGCAGACAAATGGCAGTATTCATCCACAATTTTAAAAGAAA
AGGGGGGATTGGGGGGTACAGTGCAGGGGAAAGAATAGTAGACATAATAGCAACAGACATACAAACTAAA
GAATTACAAAAACAAATTACAAAAATTCAAAATTTTCGGGTTTATTACAGGGACAGCAGAGATCCAGTTT
GGTTAATCGCATGCTAGCTAGTTCGAACCTTAATTAACCCGTGTCGGCTCCAGATCTGGCCTCCGCGCCG
GGTTTTGGCGCCTCCCGCGGGCGCCCCCCTCCTCACGGCGAGCGCTGCCACGTCAGACGAAGGGCGCAGC
GAGCGTCCTGATCCTTCCGCCCGGACGCTCAGGACAGCGGCCCGCTGCTCATAAGACTCGGCCTTAGAAC
CCCAGTATCAGCAGAAGGACATTTTAGGACGGGACTTGGGTGACTCTAGGGCACTGGTTTTCTTTCCAGA
GAGCGGAACAGGCGAGGAAAAGTAGTCCCTTCTCGGCGATTCTGCGGAGGGATCTCCGTGGGGCGGTGAA
CGCCGATGATTATATAAGGACGCGCCGGGTGTGGCACAGCTAGTTCCGTCGCAGCCGGGATTTGGGTCGC
GGTTCTTGTTTGTGGATCGCTGTGATCGTCACTTGGTGAGTAGCGGGCTGCTGGGCTGGCCGGGGCTTTC
GTGGCCGCCGGGCCGCTCGGTGGGACGGAAGCGTGTGGAGAGACCGCCAAGGGCTGTAGTCTGGGTCCGC
GAGCAAGGTTGCCCTGAACTGGGGGTTGGGGGGAGCGCAGCAAAATGGCGGCTGTTCCCGAGTCTTGAAT
GGAAGACGCTTGTGAGGCGGGCTGTGAGGTCGTTGAAACAAGGTGGGGGGCATGGTGGGCGGCAAGAACC
CAAGGTCTTGAGGCCTTCGCTAATGCGGGAAAGCTCTTATTCGGGTGAGATGGGCTGGGGCACCATCTGG
GGACCCTGACGTGAAGTTTGTCACTGACTGGAGAACTCGGTTTGTCGTCTGTTGCGGGGGCGGCAGTTAT
GGCGGTGCCGTTGGGCAGTGCACCCGTACCTTTGGGAGCGCGCGCCCTCGTCGTGTCGTGACGTCACCCG
TTCTGTTGGCTTATAATGCAGGGTGGGGCCACCTGCCGGTAGGTGTGCGGTAGGCTTTTCTCCGTCGCAG
GACGCAGGGTTCGGGCCTAGGGTAGGCTCTCCTGAATCGACAGGCGCCGGACCTCTGGTGAGGGGAGGGA
TAAGTGAGGCGTCAGTTTCTTTGGTCGGTTTTATGTACCTATCTTCTTAAGTAGCTGAAGCTCCGGTTTT
GAACTATGCGCTCGGGGTTGGCGAGTGTGTTTTGTGAAGTTTTTTAGGCACCTTTTGAAATGTAATCATT
TGGGTCAATATGTAATTTTCAGTGTTAGACTAGTAAATTGTCCGCTAAATTCTGGCCGTTTTTGGCTTTT
TTGTTAGACGAAGCTTGGGCTGCAGGTCGACTCTAGAGGATCCCCGGGTACCGGTCGCCACCATGGTGAG
CAAGGGCGAGGAGCTGTTCACCGGGGTGGTGCCCATCCTGGTCGAGCTGGACGGCGACGTAAACGGCCAC
AAGTTCAGCGTGTCCGGCGAGGGCGAGGGCGATGCCACCTACGGCAAGCTGACCCTGAAGTTCATCTGCA
CCACCGGCAAGCTGCCCGTGCCCTGGCCCACCCTCGTGACCACCCTGACCTACGGCGTGCAGTGCTTCAG
CCGCTACCCCGACCACATGAAGCAGCACGACTTCTTCAAGTCCGCCATGCCCGAAGGCTACGTCCAGGAG
CGCACCATCTTCTTCAAGGACGACGGCAACTACAAGACCCGCGCCGAGGTGAAGTTCGAGGGCGACACCC
TGGTGAACCGCATCGAGCTGAAGGGCATCGACTTCAAGGAGGACGGCAACATCCTGGGGCACAAGCTGGA
GTACAACTACAACAGCCACAACGTCTATATCATGGCCGACAAGCAGAAGAACGGCATCAAGGTGAACTTC
AAGATCCGCCACAACATCGAGGACGGCAGCGTGCAGCTCGCCGACCACTACCAGCAGAACACCCCCATCG
GCGACGGCCCCGTGCTGCTGCCCGACAACCACTACCTGAGCACCCAGTCCGCCCTGAGCAAAGACCCCAA
CGAGAAGCGCGATCACATGGTCCTGCTGGAGTTCGTGACCGCCGCCGGGATCACTCTCGGCATGGACGAG
CTGTACAAGGAGGGCAGAGGAAGTCTTCTAACATGCGGTGACGTGGAGGAGAATCCCGGCCCTAAGTACA
AGAAAGGATCCATGACAGCCATCATCAAAGAGATCGTTAGCAGAAACAAAAGGAGATATCAAGAGGATGG
ATTCGACTTAGACTTGACCTATATTTATCCAAACATTATTGCTATGGGATTTCCTGCAGAAAGACTTGAA
GGCGTATACAGGAACAATATTGATGATGTAGTAAGGTTTTTGGATTCAAAGCATAAAAACCATTACAAGA
TATACAATCTTTGTGCTGAAAGACATTATGACACCGCCAAATTTAATTGCAGAGTTGCACAATATCCTTT
TGAAGACCATAACCCACCACAGCTAGAACTTATCAAACCCTTTTGTGAAGATCTTGACCAATGGCTAAGT
GAAGATGACAATCATGTTGCAGCAATTCACTGTAAAGCTGGAAAGGGACGAACTGGTGTAATGATATGTG
CATATTTATTACATCGGGGCAAATTTTTAAAGGCACAAGAGGCCCTAGATTTCTATGGGGAAGTAAGGAC
CAGAGACAAAAAGGGAGTAACTATTCCCAGTCAGAGGCGCTATGTGTATTATTATAGCTACCTGTTAAAG
AATCATCTGGATTATAGACCAGTGGCACTGTTGTTTCACAAGATGATGTTTGAAACTATTCCAATGTTCA
GTGGCGGAACTTGCAATCCTCAGTTTGTGGTCTGCCAGCTAAAGGTCAAAATTTACTCGTCCAATTCAGG
ACCCACACGACGGGAAGACAAGTTCATGTACTCTGAGTTCCCTCAGCCGTTACCTGTGTGTGGTGATATC
AAAGTAGAGTTCTTCCACAAACAGAACAAGATGCTAAAAAAGGACAAAATGTTTCACTTTTGGGTAAATA
CATTCTTCATACCAGGACCAGAGGAAACCTCAGAAAAAGTAGAAAATGGAAGTCTATGTGATCAAGAAAT
CGATAGCATTTGCAGTATAGAGCGTGCAGATAATGACAAGGAATATCTAGTACTTACTTTAACAAAAAAT
GATCTTGACAAAGCAAATAAAGACAAAGCCAACCGATACTTTTCTCCAAATTTTAAGGTGAAGCTGTACT
TCACAAAAACAGTAGAGGAGCCGTCAAATCCAGAGGCTAGCAGTTCAACTTCTGTAACACCAGATGTTAG
TGACAATGAACCTGATCATTATAGATATTCTGACACCACTGACTCTGATCCAGAGAATGAACCTTTTGAT
GAAGATCAGCATACACAAATTACAAAAGTCTGAGAATTCGATATCAAGCTTATCGATAATCAACCTCTGG
ATTACAAAATTTGTGAAAGATTGACTGGTATTCTTAACTATGTTGCTCCTTTTACGCTATGTGGATACGC
TGCTTTAATGCCTTTGTATCATGCTATTGCTTCCCGTATGGCTTTCATTTTCTCCTCCTTGTATAAATCC
TGGTTGCTGTCTCTTTATGAGGAGTTGTGGCCCGTTGTCAGGCAACGTGGCGTGGTGTGCACTGTGTTTG
CTGACGCAACCCCCACTGGTTGGGGCATTGCCACCACCTGTCAGCTCCTTTCCGGGACTTTCGCTTTCCC
CCTCCCTATTGCCACGGCGGAACTCATCGCCGCCTGCCTTGCCCGCTGCTGGACAGGGGCTCGGCTGTTG
GGCACTGACAATTCCGTGGTGTTGTCGGGGAAATCATCGTCCTTTCCTTGGCTGCTCGCCTGTGTTGCCA
CCTGGATTCTGCGCGGGACGTCCTTCTGCTACGTCCCTTCGGCCCTCAATCCAGCGGACCTTCCTTCCCG
CGGCCTGCTGCCGGCTCTGCGGCCTCTTCCGCGTCTTCGCCTTCGCCCTCAGACGAGTCGGATCTCCCTT
TGGGCCGCCTCCCCGCATCGATACCGTCGACCTCGAGACCTAGAAAAACATGGAGCAATCACAAGTAGCA
ATACAGCAGCTACCAATGCTGATTGTGCCTGGCTAGAAGCACAAGAGGAGGAGGAGGTGGGTTTTCCAGT
CACACCTCAGGTACCTTTAAGACCAATGACTTACAAGGCAGCTGTAGATCTTAGCCACTTTTTAAAAGAA
AAGGGGGGACTGGAAGGGCTAATTCACTCCCAACGAAGACAAGATATCCTTGATCTGTGGATCTACCACA
CACAAGGCTACTTCCCTGATTGGCAGAACTACACACCAGGGCCAGGGATCAGATATCCACTGACCTTTGG
ATGGTGCTACAAGCTAGTACCAGTTGAGCAAGAGAAGGTAGAAGAAGCCAATGAAGGAGAGAACACCCGC
TTGTTACACCCTGTGAGCCTGCATGGGATGGATGACCCGGAGAGAGAAGTATTAGAGTGGAGGTTTGACA
GCCGCCTAGCATTTCATCACATGGCCCGAGAGCTGCATCCGGACTGTACTGGGTCTCTCTGGTTAGACCA
GATCTGAGCCTGGGAGCTCTCTGGCTAACTAGGGAACCCACTGCTTAAGCCTCAATAAAGCTTGCCTTGA
GTGCTTCAAGTAGTGTGTGCCCGTCTGTTGTGTGACTCTGGTAACTAGAGATCCCTCAGACCCTTTTAGT
CAGTGTGGAAAATCTCTAGCAGGGCCCGTTTAAACCCGCTGATCAGCCTCGACTGTGCCTTCTAGTTGCC
AGCCATCTGTTGTTTGCCCCTCCCCCGTGCCTTCCTTGACCCTGGAAGGTGCCACTCCCACTGTCCTTTC
CTAATAAAATGAGGAAATTGCATCGCATTGTCTGAGTAGGTGTCATTCTATTCTGGGGGGTGGGGTGGGG
CAGGACAGCAAGGGGGAGGATTGGGAAGACAATAGCAGGCATGCTGGGGATGCGGTGGGCTCTATGGCTT
CTGAGGCGGAAAGAACCAGCTGGGGCTCTAGGGGGTATCCCC
[124 nt withheld, positions 7533-7656]
C
[91 nt withheld, positions 7658-7748]
A
[49 nt withheld, positions 7750-7798]
CCTTTGACGTTGGAGTCCACGTTCTTT
[37 nt withheld, positions 7826-7862]
ACCCTATCTCGGTCTATTCTTTTGATTTATAAGGGATTTTGCCGATTTCGGCCTATTGGTTAAAAAATGA
GCTGATTTAACAAAAATTTAACGCGAATTAATTCTGTGGAATGTGTGTCAGTTAGGGTGTGGAAAGTCCC
CAGGCTCCCCAGCAGGCAGAAGTATGCAAAGCATGCATCTCAATTAGTCAGCAACCAGGTGTGGAAAGTC
CCCAGGCTCCCCAGCAGGCAGAAGTATGCAAAGCATGCATCTCAATTAGTCAGCAACCATAGTCCCGCCC
CTAACTCCGCCCATCCCGCCCCTAACTCCGCCCAGTTCCGCCCATTCTCCGCCCCATGGCTGACTAATTT
TTTTTATTTATGCAGAGGCCGAGGCCGCCTCTGCCTCTGAGCTATTCCAGAAGTAGTGAGGAGGCTTTTT
TGGAGGCCTAGGCTTTTGCAAAAAGCTCCCGGGAGCTTGTATATCCATTTTCGGATCTGATCAGCACGTG
TTGACAATTAATCATCGGCATAGTATATCGGCATAGTATAATACGACAAGGTGAGGAACTAAACCATGGC
CAAGTTGACCAGTGCCGTTCCGGTGCTCACCGCGCGCGACGTCGCCGGAGCGGTCGAGTTCTGGACCGAC
CGGCTCGGGTTCTCCCGGGACTTCGTGGAGGACGACTTCGCCGGTGTGGTCCGGGACGACGTGACCCTGT
TCATCAGCGCGGTCCAGGACCAGGTGGTGCCGGACAACACCCTGGCCTGGGTGTGGGTGCGCGGCCTGGA
CGAGCTGTACGCCGAGTGGTCGGAGGTCGTGTCCACGAACTTCCGGGACGCCTCCGGGCCGGCCATGACC
GAGATCGGCGAGCAGCCGTGGGGGCGGGAGTTCGCCCTGCGCGACCCGGCCGGCAACTGCGTGCACTTCG
TGGCCGAGGAGCAGGACTGACACGTGCTACGAGATTTCGATTCCACCGCCGCCTTCTATGAAAGGTTGGG
CTTCGGAATCGTTTTCCGGGACGCCGGCTGGATGATCCTCCAGCGCGGGGATCTCATGCTGGAGTTCTTC
GCCCACCCCAACTTGTTTATTGCAGCTTATAATGGTTACAAATAAAGCAATAGCATCACAAATTTCACAA
ATAAAGCATTTTTTTCACTGCATTCTAGTTGTGGTTTGTCCAAACTCATCAATGTATCTTATCATGTCTG
TATACCGTCGACCTCTAGCTAGAGCTTGGCGTAATCATGGTCATAGCTGTTTCCTGTGTGAAATTGTTAT
CCGCTCACAATTCCACACAACATACGAGCCGGAAGCATAAAGTGTAAAGCCTGGGGTGCCTAATGAGTGA
GCTAACTCACATTAATTGCGTTGCGCTCACTGCCCGCTTTCCAGTCGGGAAACCTGTCGTGCCAGCTGCA
TTAATGAATCGGCCAACGCGCGGGGAGAGGCGGTTTGCGTATTGGGCGCTCTTCCGCTTCCTCGCTCACT
GACTCGCTGCGCTCGGTCGTTCGGCTGCGGCGAGCGGTATCAGCTCACTCAAAGGCGGTAATACGGTTAT
CCACAGAATCAGGGGATAACGCAGGAAAGAACATGTGAGCAAAAGGCCAGCAAAAGGCCAGGAACCGTAA
AAAGGCCGCGTTGCTGGCGTTTTTCCATAGGCTCCGCCCCCCTGACGAGCATCACAAAAATCGACGCTCA
AGTCAGAGGTGGCGAAACCCGACAGGACTATAAAGATACCAGGCGTTTCCCCCTGGAAGCTCCCTCGTGC
GCTCTCCTGTTCCGACCCTGCCGCTTACCGGATACCTGTCCGCCTTTCTCCCTTCGGGAAGCGTGGCGCT
TTCTCATAGCTCACGCTGTAGGTATCTCAGTTCGGTGTAGGTCGTTCGCTCCAAGCTGGGCTGTGTGCAC
GAACCCCCCGTTCAGCCCGACCGCTGCGCCTTATCCGGTAACTATCGTCTTGAGTCCAACCCGGTAAGAC
ACGACTTATCGCCACTGGCAGCAGCCACTGGTAACAGGATTAGCAGAGCGAGGTATGTAGGCGGTGCTAC
AGAGTTCTTGAAGTGGTGGCCTAACTACGGCTACACTAGAAGAACAGTATTTGGTATCTGCGCTCTGCTG
AAGCCAGTTACCTTCGGAAAAAGAGTTGGTAGCTCTTGATCCGGCAAACAAACCACCGCTGGTAGCGGTG
GTTTTTTTGTTTGCAAGCAGCAGATTACGCGCAGAAAAAAAGGATCTCAAGAAGATCCTTTGATCTTTTC
TACGGGGTCTGACGCTCAGTGGAACGAAAACTCACGTTAAGGGATTTTGGTCATGAGATTATCAAAAAGG
ATCTTCACCTAGATCCTTTTAAATTAAAAATGAAGTTTTAAATCAATCTAAAGTATATATGAGTAAACTT
GGTCTGACAGTTACCAATGCTTAATCAGTGAGGCACCTATCTCAGCGATCTGTCTATTTCGTTCATCCAT
AGTTGCCTGACTCCCCGTCGTGTAGATAACTACGATACGGGAGGGCTTACCATCTGGCCCCAGTGCTGCA
ATGATACCGCGAGACCCACGCTCACCGGCTCCAGATTTATCAGCAATAAACCAGCCAGCCGGAAGGGCCG
AGCGCAGAAGTGGTCCTGCAACTTTATCCGCCTCCATCCAGTCTATTAATTGTTGCCGGGAAGCTAGAGT
AAGTAGTTCGCCAGTTAATAGTTTGCGCAACGTTGTTGCCATTGCTACAGGCATCGTGGTGTCACGCTCG
TCGTTTGGTATGGCTTCATTCAGCTCCGGTTCCCAACGATCAAGGCGAGTTACATGATCCCCCATGTTGT
GCAAAAAAGCGGTTAGCTCCTTCGGTCCTCCGATCGTTGTCAGAAGTAAGTTGGCCGCAGTGTTATCACT
CATGGTTATGGCAGCACTGCATAATTCTCTTACTGTCATGCCATCCGTAAGATGCTTTTCTGTGACTGGT
GAGTACTCAACCAAGTCATTCTGAGAATAGTGTATGCGGCGACCGAGTTGCTCTTGCCCGGCGTCAATAC
GGGATAATACCGCGCCACATAGCAGAACTTTAAAAGTGCTCATCATTGGAAAACGTTCTTCGGGGCGAAA
ACTCTCAAGGATCTTACCGCTGTTGAGATCCAGTTCGATGTAACCCACTCGTGCACCCAACTGATCTTCA
GCATCTTTTACTTTCACCAGCGTTTCTGGGTGAGCAAAAACAGGAAGGCAAAATGCCGCAAAAAAGGGAA
TAAGGGCGACACGGAAATGTTGAATACTCATACTCTTCCTTTTTCAATATTATTGAAGCATTTATCAGGG
TTATTGTCTCATGAGCGGATACATATTTGAATGTATTTAGAAAAATAAACAAATAGGGGTTCCGCGCACA
TTTCCCCGAAAAGTGCCACCTGAC
